Addgene plasmid #23053: pDEST17-hOPTN
Depositing lab: Jon Ashwell. Depositing organization: National Cancer Institute (NCI). Publication: Optineurin negatively regulates TNFalpha- induced NF-kappaB activation by competing with NEMO for ubiquitinated RIP. Zhu G, Wu CJ, Zhao Y, Ashwell JD. Curr Biol. 2007 Aug 21. 17(16):1438-43. 10.1016/j.cub.2007.07.041 PubMed 17702576.
Backbone
  Vector backbone: pDEST17
  Backbone size w/o insert (bp): 4700
  Vector type: Bacterial Expression
Growth in bacteria
  Bacterial resistance: Ampicillin, 100 μg/mL
  Growth temperature: 37°C
  Growth strain: DH5alpha
  Copy number: High Copy
Gene/Insert
  Gene/Insert name: optineurin
  Species: H. sapiens (human)
  Insert size (bp): 1733
  Mutation: N/A
  Entrez Gene: OPTN (a.k.a. ALS12, FIP2, GLC1E, HIP7, HYPL, NRP, TFIIIA-INTP)
  Tag / fusion protein: His (N terminal on backbone)
  Cloning method: Gateway Cloning; 5′ cloning site attR (unknown if destroyed); 3′ cloning site attR (unknown if destroyed)
  Sequencing primers: 5′ T7 Fwd
Terms and licenses: Academic/Nonprofit Terms; Industry Terms: Not Available to Industry
How to cite: pDEST17-hOPTN was a gift from Jon Ashwell (Addgene plasmid # 23053 ; http://n2t.net/addgene:23053 ; RRID:Addgene_23053)
