[The description below was written by a language model from this plasmid's Addgene catalogue record and pLannotate feature annotations shown in this document.]
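Description:
pDEST17-hOPTN is a bacterial expression plasmid in which the human optineurin (OPTN) coding sequence has been placed into the Gateway destination vector pDEST17. The sequenced construct is about 6.5 kb and has a pBR322-type architecture. It contains a ColE1/pMB1-family origin of replication with the bom mobility region and the rop gene, and a β-lactamase gene under its own promoter for ampicillin selection. The catalogue lists the plasmid as high copy, although rop normally acts to restrain copy number. Two tetracycline-resistance fragments and a tet promoter are annotated as backbone remnants, and tetracycline is not a listed selection.

The expression cassette is driven by the bacteriophage T7 promoter, followed by the efficient T7 gene 10 ribosome binding site. An N-terminal polyhistidine tag comes from the backbone and is annotated as a fragment of an 8xHis match. Downstream lie attB1, the OPTN open reading frame of roughly 1.7 kb, attB2 and the T7 terminator. The catalogue lists attR as the cloning sites, but the attB sites in the sequence show that the LR recombination has been completed, replacing the destination cassette with the insert. A short fragment annotated as a T7 gene 10B-derived solubility tag sits after attB2 and is probably vector sequence rather than a functional fusion. No mutation is recorded for the insert.

Transcription requires T7 RNA polymerase, so protein production needs an E. coli host that supplies it, while the listed DH5alpha strain serves for propagation. The design suits production of His-tagged recombinant optineurin that can be purified by metal-affinity chromatography. The associated publication concerns optineurin competing with NEMO for ubiquitinated RIP in TNFα-induced NF-κB signalling, which is consistent with use in in vitro binding or biochemical studies.
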