Features (pLannotate 1.2.2; 17 found; start..end, strand, type, name):
     21..39      +  promoter       T7 promoter: promoter for bacteriophage T7 RNA polymerase
     71..93      +  RBS            RBS: efficient ribosome binding site from bacteriophage T7 gene 10 (Olins and Rangwala, 1989)
    111..131     +  CDS            8xHis (fragment): 8xHis affinity tag
    140..164     +  protein_bind   attB1: mutant version of attB; recombination site for the Gateway® BP reaction BP Clonase™
    185..1912    +  CDS            OPTN: OPTN_HUMAN - Also known as FIP2, GLC1E, HIP7, HYPL, NRP. Experimental evidence at protein level: Swiss-Prot protein existence level 1. (Microbial infection) May constitute a cellular target for adenovirus E3 14.7 and Bluetongue virus protein NS3 to inhibit innate immune response. From Homo sapiens (Human).
   1932..1956    -  protein_bind   attB2: mutant version of attB; recombination site for the Gateway® BP reaction BP Clonase™
   1966..2015    +  CDS            SET1 (fragment): solubility-enhancement tag derived from T7 phage gene 10B
   2023..2070    +  terminator     T7 terminator: transcription terminator for bacteriophage T7 RNA polymerase
   2096..2388    -  CDS            TcR (fragment): tetracycline efflux protein; tet; confers resistance to tetracycline
   2436..2464    -  promoter       tet promoter: E. coli promoter for tetracycline efflux protein gene
   2577..2681    +  promoter       AmpR promoter: bla
   2682..3542    +  CDS            AmpR: β-lactamase; bla; confers resistance to ampicillin, carbenicillin, and related antibiotics
   3713..4301    +  rep_origin     ori: high-copy-number ColE1/pMB1/pBR322/pUC origin of replication
   4487..4626    -  misc_feature   bom: basis of mobility region from pBR322
   4728..4919    -  CDS            rop: Rop protein, which maintains plasmids at low copy number; rop
   4936..5316    +  CDS            YPB1_ECOLX: Protein predicted: Swiss-Prot protein existence level 4. From Escherichia coli.
   5558..6462    -  CDS            TcR (fragment): tetracycline efflux protein; tet; confers resistance to tetracycline
>Addgene plasmid #23053 | pDEST17-hOPTN | addgene full sequence | sequence record 337647 | Addgene NGS Result
AGATCTCGATCCCGCGAAATTAATACGACTCACTATAGGGAGACCACAACGGTTTCCCTCTAGAAATAAT
TTTGTTTAACTTTAAGAAGGAGATATACATATGTCGTACTACCATCACCATCACCATCACCTCGAATCAA
CAAGTTTGTACAAAAAAGCAGGCTCCGCGGCCGCCCCCTTCACCTCCCATCAACCTCTCAGCTGCCTCAC
TGAAAAGGAGGACAGCCCCAGTGAAAGCACAGGAAATGGACCCCCCCACCTGGCCCACCCAAACCTGGAC
ACGTTTACCCCGGAGGAGCTGCTGCAGCAGATGAAAGAGCTCCTGACCGAGAACCACCAGCTGAAAGAAG
CCATGAAGCTAAATAATCAAGCCATGAAAGGGAGATTTGAGGAGCTTTCGGCCTGGACAGAGAAACAGAA
GGAAGAACGCCAGTTTTTTGAGATACAGAGCAAAGAAGCAAAAGAGCGTCTAATGGCCTTGAGTCATGAG
AATGAGAAATTGAAGGAAGAGCTTGGAAAACTAAAAGGGAAATCAGAAAGGTCATCTGAGGACCCCACTG
ATGACTCCAGGCTTCCCAGGGCCGAAGCGGAGCAGGAAAAGGACCAGCTCAGGACCCAGGTGGTGAGGCT
ACAAGCAGAGAAGGCAGACCTGTTGGGCATCGTGTCTGAACTGCAGCTCAAGCTGAACTCCAGCGGCTCC
TCAGAAGATTCCTTTGTTGAAATTAGGATGGCTGAAGGAGAAGCAGAAGGGTCAGTAAAAGAAATCAAGC
ATAGTCCTGGGCCCACGAGAACAGTCTCCACTGGCACGGCATTGTCTAAATATAGGAGCAGATCTGCAGA
TGGGGCCAAGAATTACTTCGAACATGAGGAGTTAACTGTGAGCCAGCTCCTGCTGTGCCTAAGGGAAGGG
AATCAGAAGGTGGAGAGACTTGAAGTTGCACTCAAGGAGGCCAAAGAAAGAGTTTCAGATTTTGAAAAGA
AAACAAGTAATCGTTCTGAGATTGAAACCCAGACAGAGGGGAGCACAGAGAAAGAGAATGATGAAGAGAA
AGGCCCGGAGACTGTTGGAAGCGAAGTGGAAGCACTGAACCTCCAGGTGACATCTCTGTTTAAGGAGCTT
CAAGAGGCTCATACAAAACTCAGCGAAGCTGAGCTAATGAAGAAGAGACTTCAAGAAAAGTGTCAGGCCC
TTGAAAGGAAAAATTCTGCAATTCCATCAGAGTTGAATGAAAAGCAAGAGCTTGTTTATACTAACAAAAA
GTTAGAGCTACAAGTGGAAAGCATGCTATCAGAAATCAAAATGGAACAGGCTAAAACAGAGGATGAAAAG
TCCAAATTAACTGTGCTACAGATGACACACAACAAGCTTCTTCAAGAACATAATAATGCATTGAAAACAA
TTGAGGAACTAACAAGAAAAGAGTCAGAAAAAGTGGACAGGGCAGTGCTGAAGGAACTGAGTGAAAAACT
GGAACTGGCAGAGAAGGCTCTGGCTTCCAAACAGCTGCAAATGGATGAAATGAAGCAAACCATTGCCAAG
CAGGAAGAGGACCTGGAAACCATGACCATCCTCAGGGCTCAGATGGAAGTTTACTGTTCTGATTTTCATG
CTGAAAGAGCAGCGAGAGAGAAAATTCATGAGGAAAAGGAGCAACTGGCATTGCAGCTGGCAGTTCTGCT
GAAAGAGAATGATGCTTTCGAAGACGGAGGCAGGCAGTCCTTGATGGAGATGCAGAGTCGTCATGGGGCG
AGAACAAGTGACTCTGACCAGCAGGCTTACCTTGTTCAAAGAGGAGCTGAGGACAGGGACTGGCGGCAAC
AGCGGAATATTCCGATTCATTCCTGCCCCAAGTGTGGAGAGGTTCTGCCTGACATAGACACGTTACAGAT
TCACGTGATGGATTGCATCATTTAAAAGGGTGGGCGCGCCGACCCAGCTTTCTTGTACAAAGTGGTTGAT
TCGAGGCTGCTAACAAAGCCCGAAAGGAAGCTGAGTTGGCTGCTGCCACCGCTGAGCAATAACTAGCATA
ACCCCTTGGGGCCTCTAAACGGGTCTTGAGGGGTTTTTTGCTGAAAGGAGGAACTATATCCGGATATCCA
CAGGACGGGTGTGGTCGCCATGATCGCGTAGTCGATAGTGGCTCCAAGTAGCGAAGCGAGCAGGACTGGG
CGGCGGCCAAAGCGGTCGGACAGTGCTCCGAGAACGGGTGCGCATAGAAATTGCATCAACGCATATAGCG
CTAGCAGCACGCCATAGTGACTGGCGATGCTGTCGGAATGGACGATATCCCGCAAGAGGCCCGGCAGTAC
CGGCATAACCAAGCCTATGCCTACAGCATCCAGGGTGACGGTGCCGAGGATGACGATGAGCGCATTGTTA
GATTTCATACACGGTGCCTGACTGCGTTAGCAATTTAACTGTGATAAACTACCGCATTAAAGCTTATCGA
TGATAAGCTGTCAAACATGAGAATTCTTGAAGACGAAAGGGCCTCGTGATACGCCTATTTTTATAGGTTA
ATGTCATGATAATAATGGTTTCTTAGACGTCAGGTGGCACTTTTCGGGGAAATGTGCGCGGAACCCCTAT
TTGTTTATTTTTCTAAATACATTCAAATATGTATCCGCTCATGAGACAATAACCCTGATAAATGCTTCAA
TAATATTGAAAAAGGAAGAGTATGAGTATTCAACATTTCCGTGTCGCCCTTATTCCCTTTTTTGCGGCAT
TTTGCCTTCCTGTTTTTGCTCACCCAGAAACGCTGGTGAAAGTAAAAGATGCTGAAGATCAGTTGGGTGC
ACGAGTGGGTTACATCGAACTGGATCTCAACAGCGGTAAGATCCTTGAGAGTTTTCGCCCCGAAGAACGT
TTTCCAATGATGAGCACTTTTAAAGTTCTGCTATGTGGCGCGGTATTATCCCGTGTTGACGCCGGGCAAG
AGCAACTCGGTCGCCGCATACACTATTCTCAGAATGACTTGGTTGAGTACTCACCAGTCACAGAAAAGCA
TCTTACGGATGGCATGACAGTAAGAGAATTATGCAGTGCTGCCATAACCATGAGTGATAACACTGCGGCC
AACTTACTTCTGACAACGATCGGAGGACCGAAGGAGCTAACCGCTTTTTTGCACAACATGGGGGATCATG
TAACTCGCCTTGATCGTTGGGAACCGGAGCTGAATGAAGCCATACCAAACGACGAGCGTGACACCACGAT
GCCTGCAGCAATGGCAACAACGTTGCGCAAACTATTAACTGGCGAACTACTTACTCTAGCTTCCCGGCAA
CAATTAATAGACTGGATGGAGGCGGATAAAGTTGCAGGACCACTTCTGCGCTCGGCCCTTCCGGCTGGCT
GGTTTATTGCTGATAAATCTGGAGCCGGTGAGCGTGGGTCTCGCGGTATCATTGCAGCACTGGGGCCAGA
TGGTAAGCCCTCCCGTATCGTAGTTATCTACACGACGGGGAGTCAGGCAACTATGGATGAACGAAATAGA
CAGATCGCTGAGATAGGTGCCTCACTGATTAAGCATTGGTAACTGTCAGACCAAGTTTACTCATATATAC
TTTAGATTGATTTAAAACTTCATTTTTAATTTAAAAGGATCTAGGTGAAGATCCTTTTTGATAATCTCAT
GACCAAAATCCCTTAACGTGAGTTTTCGTTCCACTGAGCGTCAGACCCCGTAGAAAAGATCAAAGGATCT
TCTTGAGATCCTTTTTTTCTGCGCGTAATCTGCTGCTTGCAAACAAAAAAACCACCGCTACCAGCGGTGG
TTTGTTTGCCGGATCAAGAGCTACCAACTCTTTTTCCGAAGGTAACTGGCTTCAGCAGAGCGCAGATACC
AAATACTGTCCTTCTAGTGTAGCCGTAGTTAGGCCACCACTTCAAGAACTCTGTAGCACCGCCTACATAC
CTCGCTCTGCTAATCCTGTTACCAGTGGCTGCTGCCAGTGGCGATAAGTCGTGTCTTACCGGGTTGGACT
CAAGACGATAGTTACCGGATAAGGCGCAGCGGTCGGGCTGAACGGGGGGTTCGTGCACACAGCCCAGCTT
GGAGCGAACGACCTACACCGAACTGAGATACCTACAGCGTGAGCTATGAGAAAGCGCCACGCTTCCCGAA
GGGAGAAAGGCGGACAGGTATCCGGTAAGCGGCAGGGTCGGAACAGGAGAGCGCACGAGGGAGCTTCCAG
GGGGAAACGCCTGGTATCTTTATAGTCCTGTCGGGTTTCGCCACCTCTGACTTGAGCGTCGATTTTTGTG
ATGCTCGTCAGGGGGGCGGAGCCTATGGAAAAACGCCAGCAACGCGGCCTTTTTACGGTTCCTGGCCTTT
TGCTGGCCTTTTGCTCACATGTTCTTTCCTGCGTTATCCCCTGATTCTGTGGATAACCGTATTACCGCCT
TTGAGTGAGCTGATACCGCTCGCCGCAGCCGAACGACCGAGCGCAGCGAGTCAGTGAGCGAGGAAGCGGA
AGAGCGCCTGATGCGGTATTTTCTCCTTACGCATCTGTGCGGTATTTCACACCGCAATGGTGCACTCTCA
GTACAATCTGCTCTGATGCCGCATAGTTAAGCCAGTATACACTCCGCTATCGCTACGTGACTGGGTCATG
GCTGCGCCCCGACACCCGCCAACACCCGCTGACGCGCCCTGACGGGCTTGTCTGCTCCCGGCATCCGCTT
ACAGACAAGCTGTGACCGTCTCCGGGAGCTGCATGTGTCAGAGGTTTTCACCGTCATCACCGAAACGCGC
GAGGCAGCTGCGGTAAAGCTCATCAGCGTGGTCGTGAAGCGATTCACAGATGTCTGCCTGTTCATCCGCG
TCCAGCTCGTTGAGTTTCTCCAGAAGCGTTAATGTCTGGCTTCTGATAAAGCGGGCCATGTTAAGGGCGG
TTTTTTCCTGTTTGGTCACTGATGCCTCCGTGTAAGGGGGATTTCTGTTCATGGGGGTAATGATACCGAT
GAAACGAGAGAGGATGCTCACGATACGGGTTACTGATGATGAACATGCCCGGTTACTGGAACGTTGTGAG
GGTAAACAACTGGCGGTATGGATGCGGCGGGACCAGAGAAAAATCACTCAGGGTCAATGCCAGCGCTTCG
TTAATACAGATGTAGGTGTTCCACAGGGTAGCCAGCAGCATCCTGCGATGCAGATCCGGAACATAATGGT
GCAGGGCGCTGACTTCCGCGTTTCCAGACTTTACGAAACACGGAAACCGAAGACCATTCATGTTGTTGCT
CAGGTCGCAGACGTTTTGCAGCAGCAGTCGCTTCACGTTCGCTCGCGTATCGGTGATTCATTCTGCTAAC
CAGTAAGGCAACCCCGCCAGCCTAGCCGGGTCCTCAACGACAGGAGCACGATCATGCGCACCCGTGGCCA
GGACCCAACGCTGCCCGAGATGCGCCGCGTGCGGCTGCTGGAGATGGCGGACGCGATGGATATGTTCTGC
CAAGGGTTGGTTTGCGCATTCACAGTTCTCCGCAAGAATTGATTGGCTCCAATTCTTGGAGTGGTGAATC
CGTTAGCGAGGTGCCGCCGGCTTCCATTCAGGTCGAGGTGGCCCGGCTCCATGCACCGCGACGCAACGCG
GGGAGGCAGACAAGGTATAGGGCGGCGCCTACAATCCATGCCAACCCGTTCCATGTGCTCGCCGAGGCGG
CATAAATCGCCGTGACGATCAGCGGTCCAATGATCGAAGTTAGGCTGGTAAGAGCCGCGAGCGATCCTTG
AAGCTGTCCCTGATGGTCGTCATCTACCTGCCTGGACAGCATGGCCTGCAACGCGGGCATCCCGATGCCG
CCGGAAGCGAGAAGAATCATAATGGGGAAGGCCATCCAGCCTCGCGTCGCGAACGCCAGCAAGACGTAGC
CCAGCGCGTCGGCCGCCATGCCGGCGATAATGGCCTGCTTCTCGCCGAAACGTTTGGTGGCGGGACCAGT
GACGAAGGCTTGAGCGAGGGCGTGCAAGATTCCGAATACCGCAAGCGACAGGCCGATCATCGTCGCGCTC
CAGCGAAAGCGGTCCTCGCCGAAAATGACCCAGAGCGCTGCCGGCACCTGTCCTACGAGTTGCATGATAA
AGAAGACAGTCATAAGTGCGGCGACGATAGTCATGCCCCGCGCCCACCGGAAGGAGCTGACTGGGTTGAA
GGCTCTCAAGGGCATCGGTCGATCGACGCTCTCCCTTATGCGACTCCTGCATTAGGAAGCAGCCCAGTAG
TAGGTTGAGGCCGTTGAGCACCGCCGCCGCAAGGAATGGTGCATGCAAGGAGATGGCGCCCAACAGTCCC
CCGGCCACGGGGCCTGCCACCATACCCACGCCGAAACAAGCGCTCATGAGCCCGAAGTGGCGAGCCCGAT
CTTCCCCATCGGTGATGTCGGCGATATAGGCGCCAGCAACCGCACCTGTGGCGCCGGTGATGCCGGCCAC
GATGCGTCCGGCGTAGAGGATCG
