>Addgene plasmid #23053 | pDEST17-hOPTN | addgene partial sequence | sequence record 28948 | 23053 with T7
TTTGTTTACTTTAAGAAGGAGATATACATATGTCGTACTACCATCACCATCACCATCACCTCGAATCAAC
AAGTTTGTACAAAAAAGCAGGCTCCGCGGCCGCCCCCTTCACCTCCCATCAACCTCTCAGCTGCCTCACT
GAAAAGGAGGACAGCCCCAGTGAAAGCACAGGAAATGGACCCCCCCACCTGGCCCACCCAAACCTGGACA
CGTTTACCCCGGAGGAGCTGCTGCAGCAGATGAAAGAGCTCCTGACCGAGAACCACCAGCTGAAAGAAGC
CATGAAGCTAAATAATCAAGCCATGAAAGGGAGATTTGAGGAGCTTTCGGCCTGGACAGAGAAACAGAAG
GAAGAACGCCAGTTTTTTGAGATACAGAGCAAAGAAGCAAAAGAGCGTCTAATGGCCTTGAGTCATGAGA
ATGAGAAATTGAAGGAAGAGCTTGGAAAACTAAAAGGGAAATCAGAAAGGTCATCTGAGGACCCCACTGA
TGACTCCAGGCTTCCCAGGGCCGAAGCGGAGCAGGAAAAGGACCAGCTCAGGACCCAGGTGGTGAGGCTA
CAAGCAGAGAAGGCAGACCTGTTGGGCATCGTGTCTGAACTGCAGCTCAAGCTGAACTCCAGCGGCTCCT
CAGAAGATTCCTTTGTTGAAATTAGGATGGCTGAAGGAGAAGCAGAAGGGTCAGTAAAAGAAATCAAGCA
TAGTCCTGGGCCCACGAGAACAGTCTCCACTGGCACGGCATTGTCTA
