>Addgene plasmid #23053 | pDEST17-hOPTN | addgene partial sequence | sequence record 28949 | 23053 with T7-term
TCTTTCGGGCTTTGTTAGCAGCCTCGAATCAACCACTTTGTACAAGAAAGCTGGGTCGGCGCGCCCACCC
TTTTAAATGATGCAATCCATCACGTGAATCTGTAACGTGTCTATGTCAGGCAGAACCTCTCCACACTTGG
GGCAGGAATGAATCGGAATATTCCGCTGTTGCCGCCAGTCCCTGTCCTCAGCTCCTCTTTGAACAAGGTA
AGCCTGCTGGTCAGAGTCACTTGTTCTCGCCCCATGACGACTCTGCATCTCCATCAAGGACTGCCTGCCT
CCGTCTTCGAAAGCATCATTCTCTTTCAGCAGAACTGCCAGCTGCAATGCCAGTTGCTCCTTTTCCTCAT
GAATTTTCTCTCTCGCTGCTCTTTCAGCATGAAAATCAGAACAGTAAACTTCCATCTGAGCCCTGAGGAT
GGTCATGGTTTCCAGGTCCTCTTCCTGCTTGGCAATGGTTTGCTTCATTTCATCCATTTGCAGCTGTTTG
GAAGCCAGAGCCTTCTCTGCCAGTTCCAGTTTTTCACTCAGTTCCTTCAGCACTGCCCTGTCCACTTTTT
CTGACTCTTTTCTTGTTAGTTCCTCAATTGTTTTCAATGCATTATTATGTTCTTGAAGAAGCTTGTTGTG
TGTCATCTGTAGCACAGTTAATTTGGACTTTTCATCCTCTGTTTTAGCCTGTTCCATTTTGATTTCTGAT
AGCATGCTTTCCACTTGTAGCTCTAACTTTTTGTTAGTATAAACAAGCTCTTG
